>Addgene plasmid #152166 | pGBW-m4133715 | addgene full sequence | sequence record 307272 | Addgene NGS Result
TTATTATCTAACTGCTGATCGAGTGTAGCCAGATCTAGTAATCAATTACGGGGTCATTAGTTCATAGCCC
ATATATGGAGTTCCGCGTTACATAACTTACGGTAAATGGCCCGCCTGGCTGACCGCCCAACGACCCCCGC
CCATTGACGTCAATAATGACGTATGTTCCCATAGTAACGCCAATAGGGACTTTCCATTGACGTCAATGGG
TGGAGTATTTACGGTAAACTGCCCACTTGGCAGTACATCAAGTGTATCATATGCCAAGTACGCCCCCTAT
TGACGTCAATGACGGTAAATGGCCCGCCTGGCATTATGCCCAGTACATGACCTTATGGGACTTTCCTACT
TGGCAGTACATCTACGTATTAGTCATCGCTATTACCATGCTGATGCGGTTTTGGCAGTACATCAATGGGC
GTGGATAGCGGTTTGACTCACGGGGATTTCCAAGTCTCCACCCCATTGACGTCAATGGGAGTTTGTTTTG
GCACCAAAATCAACGGGACTTTCCAAAATGTCGTAACAACTCCGCCCCATTGACGCAAATGGGCGGTAGG
CGTGTACGGTGGGAGGTCTATATAAGCAGAGCTGGTTTAGTGAACCGTCAGATCAGATCTTTGTCGATCC
TACCATCCACTCGACACACCCGCCAGCGGCCGCCACCATGGCAGATTCCAACGGTACTATTACCGTTGAA
GAGCTTAAAAAGCTCCTTGAACAATGGAACCTAGTAATAGGTTTCCTATTCCTTACATGGATTTGTCTTC
TACAATTTGCCTATGCCAACAGGAATAGGTTTTTGTATATAATTAAGTTAATTTTCCTCTGGCTGTTATG
GCCAGTAACTTTAGCTTGTTTTGTGCTTGCTGCTGTTTACAGAATAAATTGGATCACCGGTGGAATTGCT
ATCGCAATGGCTTGTCTTGTAGGCTTGATGTGGCTCAGCTACTTCATTGCTTCTTTCAGACTGTTTGCGC
GTACGCGTTCCATGTGGTCATTCAATCCAGAAACTAACATTCTTCTCAACGTGCCACTCCATGGCACTAT
TCTGACCAGACCGCTTCTAGAAAGTGAACTCGTAATCGGAGCTGTGATCCTTCGTGGACATCTTCGTATT
GCTGGACACCATCTAGGACGCTGTGACATCAAGGACCTGCCTAAAGAAATCACTGTTGCTACATCACGAA
CGCTTTCTTATTACAAATTGGGAGCTTCGCAGCGTGTAGCAGGTGACTCAGGTTTTGCTGCATACAGTCG
CTACAGGATTGGCAACTATAAATTAAACACAGACCATTCCAGTAGCAGTGACAATATTGCTTTGCTTGTA
CAGGAAAACCTTTACTTTCAGTCGGGGAAACCTATACCCAATCCACTTCTCGGCTTAGATTCTACCTAAG
CTAGCTTGACTGACTGAGATACAGCGTACCTTCAGCTCACAGACATGATAAGATACATTGATGAGTTTGG
ACAAACCACAACTAGAATGCAGTGAAAAAAATGCTTTATTTGTGAAATTTGTGATGCTATTGCTTTATTT
GTAACCATTATAAGCTGCAATAAACAAGTTAACAACAACAATTGCATTCATTTTATGTTTCAGGTTCAGG
GGGAGGTGTGGGAGGTTTTTTAAAGCAAGTAAAACCTCTACAAATGTGGTATTGGCCCATCTCTATCGGT
ATCGTAGCATAACCCCTTGGGGCCTCTAAACGGGTCTTGAGGGGTTTTTTGTGCCCCTCGGGCCGGATTG
CTATCTACCGGCATTGGCGCAGAAAAAAATGCCTGATGCGACGCTGCGCGTCTTATACTCCCACATATGC
CAGATTCAGCAACGGATACGGCTTCCCCAACTTGCCCACTTCCATACGTGTCCTCCTTACCAGAAATTTA
TCCTTAAGGTCGTCAGCTATCCTGCAGGCGATCTCTCGATTTCGATCAAGACATTCCTTTAATGGTCTTT
TCTGGACACCACTAGGGGTCAGAAGTAGTTCATCAAACTTTCTTCCCTCCCTAATCTCATTGGTTACCTT
GGGCTATCGAAACTTAATTAACCAGTCAAGTCAGCTACTTGGCGAGATCGACTTGTCTGGGTTTCGACTA
CGCTCAGAATTGCGTCAGTCAAGTTCGATCTGGTCCTTGCTATTGCACCCGTTCTCCGATTACGAGTTTC
ATTTAAATCATGTGAGCAAAAGGCCAGCAAAAGGCCAGGAACCGTAAAAAGGCCGCGTTGCTGGCGTTTT
TCCATAGGCTCCGCCCCCCTGACGAGCATCACAAAAATCGACGCTCAAGTCAGAGGTGGCGAAACCCGAC
AGGACTATAAAGATACCAGGCGTTTCCCCCTGGAAGCTCCCTCGTGCGCTCTCCTGTTCCGACCCTGCCG
CTTACCGGATACCTGTCCGCCTTTCTCCCTTCGGGAAGCGTGGCGCTTTCTCATAGCTCACGCTGTAGGT
ATCTCAGTTCGGTGTAGGTCGTTCGCTCCAAGCTGGGCTGTGTGCACGAACCCCCCGTTCAGCCCGACCG
CTGCGCCTTATCCGGTAACTATCGTCTTGAGTCCAACCCGGTAAGACACGACTTATCGCCACTGGCAGCA
GCCACTGGTAACAGGATTAGCAGAGCGAGGTATGTAGGCGGTGCTACAGAGTTCTTGAAGTGGTGGCCTA
ACTACGGCTACACTAGAAGAACAGTATTTGGTATCTGCGCTCTGCTGAAGCCAGTTACCTTCGGAAAAAG
AGTTGGTAGCTCTTGATCCGGCAAACAAACCACCGCTGGTAGCGGTGGTTTTTTTGTTTGCAAGCAGCAG
ATTACGCGCAGAAAAAAAGGATCTCAAGAAGATCCTTTGATCTTTTCTACGGGGTCTGACGCTCAGTGGA
ACGAAAACTCACGTTAAGGGATTTTGGTCATGAGATTATCAAAAAGGATCTTCACCTAGATCCTTTTAAA
TTAAAAATGAAGTTTTAAATCAATCTAAAGTATATATGAGTAAACTTGGTCTGACAGTTACCAATGCTTA
ATCAGTGAGGCACCTATCTCAGCGATCTGTCTATTTCGTTCATCCATAGTTGCATTTAAATTTCCGAACT
CTCCAAGGCCCTCGTCGGAAAATCTTCAAACCTTTCGTCCGATCCATCTTGCAGGCTACCTCTCGAACGA
ACTATCGCAAGTCTCTTGGCCGGCCTTGCGCCTTGGCTATTGCTTGGCAGCGCCTATCGCCAGGTATTAC
TCCAATCCCGAATATCCGAGATCGGGATCACCCGAGAGAAGTTCAACCTACATCCTCAATCCCGATCTAT
CCGAGATCCGAGGAATATCGAAATCGGGGCGCGCCTGGCCTCCGCGCCGGGTTTTGGCGCCTCCCGCGGG
CGCCCCCCTCGTCACGGCGAGCGCTGCCACGTCAGACGAAGGGCGCAGGAGCGTCCTGATCCTTCCGCCC
GGACGCTCAGGACAGCGGCCCGCTGCTCATAAGACTCGGCCTTAGAACCCCAGTATCAGCAGAAGGACAT
TTTAGGACGGGACTTGGGTGACTCTAGGGCACTGGTTTTCTTTCCAGAGAGCGGAACAGGCGAGGAAAAG
TAGTCCCTTCTCGGCGATTCTGCGGAGGGATCTCCGTGGGGCGGTGAACGCCGATGATTATATAAGGACG
CGCCGGGTGTGGCACAGCTAGTTCCGTCGCAGCCGGGATTTGGGTCGCGGTTCTTGTTTGTGGATCGCTG
TGATCGTCACTTGGTGAGTAGCGGGCTGCTGGGCTGGCCGGGGCTTTCGTGGCCGCCGGGCCGCTCGGTG
GGACGGAAGCGTGTGGAGAGACCGCCAAGGGCTGTAGTCTGGGTCCGCGAGCAAGGTTGCCCTGAACTGG
GGGTTGGGGGGAGCGCAGCAAAATGGCGGCTGTTCCCGAGTCTTGAATGGAAGACGCTTGTGAGGCGGGC
TGTGAGGTCGTTGAAACAAGGTGGGGGGCATGGTGGGCGGCAAGAACCCAAGGTCTTGAGCCCTTCGCTA
ATGCGGGAAAGCTCTTATTCGGGTGAGATGGGCTGGGCACCATCTGGGGACCCTGACGTGAAGTTTGTCA
CTGACTGGAGAACTCGGTTTGTCGTCTGTTGCGGGGGCGGCAGTTATGGCGGTGCCGTTGGGCAGTGCAC
CCGTACCTTTGGGAGCGCGCGCCCTCGTCGTGTCGTGACGTCACCCGTTCTGTTGGCTTATAATGCAGGG
TGGGGCCACCTGCCGGTAGGTGTGCGGTAGGCTTTTCTCCGTCGCAGGACGCAGGGTTCGGGCCTAGGGT
AGGCTCTCCTGAATCGACAGGCGCCGGACCTCTGGTGAGGGGAGGGATAAGTGAGGCGTCAGTTTCTTTG
GTCGGTTTTATGTACCTATCTTCTTAAGTAGCTGAAGCTCCGGTTTTGAACTATGCGCTCGGGGTTGGCG
AGTGTGTTTTGTGAAGTTTTTTAGGCACCTTTTGAAATGTAATCATTTGGGTCAATATGTAATTTTCAGT
GTTAGACTTGTAAATTGTCCGCTAAATTCTGGCCGTTTTTGGCTTTTTTGTTAGACAACATGACCGAGTA
CAAGCCCACGGTGCGCCTCGCCACCCGCGACGACGTCCCCAGGGCCGTACGCACCCTCGCCGCCGCGTTC
GCCGACTACCCCGCCACGCGCCACACCGTCGATCCGGACCGCCACATCGAGCGGGTCACCGAGCTGCAAG
AACTCTTCCTCACGCGCGTCGGGCTCGACATCGGCAAGGTGTGGGTCGCGGACGACGGCGCCGCGGTGGC
GGTCTGGACCACGCCGGAGAGCGTCGAAGCGGGGGCGGTGTTCGCCGAGATCGGCCCGCGCATGGCCGAG
TTGAGCGGTTCCCGGCTGGCCGCGCAGCAACAGATGGAGGGCCTCCTGGCGCCGCACCGGCCCAAGGAGC
CCGCGTGGTTCCTGGCCACCGTCGGCGTCTCGCCCGACCACCAGGGCAAGGGTCTGGGCAGCGCCGTCGT
GCTCCCCGGAGTGGAGGCCGCCGAGCGCGCCGGGGTGCCCGCCTTCCTGGAGACCTCCGCGCCCCGCAAC
CTCCCCTTCTACGAGCGGCTCGGCTTCACCGTCACCGCCGACGTCGAGGTGCCCGAAGGACCGCGCACCT
GGTGCATGACCCGCAAGCCCGGTGCCTAGGCTAGTATGTAAGCCTAGTCTTAGATAATAAAATCGCTATC
CATCGAAGATGGATGTGTGTTGGTTTTTTGTGTGTGTAACGCTAGGCGCGCCTGGTGTACCGAGAACGAT
CCTCTCAGTGCGAGTCTCGACGATCCATATCGTTGCTTGGCAGTCAGCCAGTCGGAATCCAGCTTGGGAC
CCAGGAAGTCCAATCGTCAGATATTGTACTCAAGCCTGGTCACGGCAGCGTACCGATCTGTTTAAACCTA
GATATTGATAGTCTGATCGGTCAACGTATAATCGAGTCCTAGCTTTTGCAAACATCTATCAAGAGACAGG
ATCAGCAGGAGGCTTTCGCATGAGTATTCAACATTTCCGTGTCGCCCTTATTCCCTTTTTTGCGGCATTT
TGCCTTCCTGTTTTTGCTCACCCAGAAACGCTGGTGAAAGTAAAAGATGCTGAAGATCAGTTGGGTGCGC
GAGTGGGTTACATCGAACTGGATCTCAACAGCGGTAAGATCCTTGAGAGTTTTCGCCCCGAAGAACGCTT
TCCAATGATGAGCACTTTTAAAGTTCTGCTATGTGGCGCGGTATTATCCCGTATTGACGCCGGGCAAGAG
CAACTCGGTCGCCGCATACACTATTCTCAGAATGACTTGGTTGAGTATTCACCAGTCACAGAAAAGCATC
TTACGGATGGCATGACAGTAAGAGAATTATGCAGTGCTGCCATAACCATGAGTGATAACACTGCGGCCAA
CTTACTTCTGACAACGATTGGAGGACCGAAGGAGCTAACCGCTTTTTTGCACAACATGGGGGATCATGTA
ACTCGCCTTGATCGTTGGGAACCGGAGCTGAATGAAGCCATACCAAACGACGAGCGTGACACCACGATGC
CTGTAGCAATGGCAACAACCTTGCGTAAACTATTAACTGGCGAACTACTTACTCTAGCTTCCCGGCAACA
GTTGATAGACTGGATGGAGGCGGATAAAGTTGCAGGACCACTTCTGCGCTCGGCCCTTCCGGCTGGCTGG
TTTATTGCTGATAAATCTGGAGCCGGTGAGCGTGGGTCTCGCGGTATCATTGCAGCACTGGGGCCAGATG
GTAAGCCCTCCCGTATCGTAGTTATCTACACGACGGGGAGTCAGGCAACTATGGATGAACGAAATAGACA
GATCGCTGAGATAGGTGCCTCACTGATTAAGCATTGGTAACCGATTCTAGGTGCATTGGCGCAGAAAAAA
ATGCCTGATGCGACGCTGCGCGTCTTATACTCCCACATATGCCAGATTCAGCAACGGATACGGCTTCCCC
AACTTGCCCACTTCCATACGTGTCCTCCTTACCAGAAATTTATCCTTAAGATCCCGAATCGTTTAAACTC
GACTCTGGCTCTATCGAATCTCCGTCGTTTCGAGCTTACGCGAACAGCCGTGGCGCTCATTTGCTCGTCG
GGCATCGAATCTCGTCAGCTATCGTCAGCTTACCTTTTTGGCAGCGATCGCGGCTCCCGACATCTTGGAC
CATTAGCTCCACAGGTATCTTCTTCCCTCTAGTGGTCATAACAGCAGCTTCAGCTACCTCTCAATTCAAA
AAACCCCTCAAGACCCGTTTAGAGGCCCCAAGGGGTTATGCTATCAATCGTTGCGTTACACACACAAAAA
ACCAACACACATCCATCTTCGATGGATAGCGATT
Features (pLannotate 1.2.2; 19 found; start..end, strand, type, name):
     86..389     +  enhancer       CMV enhancer: human cytomegalovirus immediate early enhancer
    462..479     -  promoter       CMV promoter (fragment): human cytomegalovirus (CMV) immediate early promoter
    542..593     +  promoter       CMVd2 promoter: truncated human cytomegalovirus (CMV) immediate early promoter that yields moderately reduced expression relative to the full-length promoter
    668..1333    +  CDS            VME1_SARS2: Experimental evidence at protein level: Swiss-Prot protein existence level 1. Component of the viral envelope that plays a central role in virus morphogenesis and assembly via its interactions with other viral proteins (By similarity). Regulates the localization of S protein at cis-Golgi, the place of virus budding (PubMed:33229438). May act by binding cytoplasmic c-terminus of S (PubMed:33229438). From Severe acute respiratory syndrome coronavirus 2 (2019-nCoV) (SARS-CoV-2).
   1449..1570    -  polyA_signal   SV40 poly(A) signal: SV40 polyadenylation signal
   1593..1662    -  CDS            large T antigen (fragment): large T antigen from SV40 (simian virus 40)
   1685..1731    +  terminator     T7 terminator: transcription terminator for bacteriophage T7 RNA polymerase
   1761..1897    +  terminator     rrnG terminator: transcription terminator from the E. coli ribosomal RNA rrnG operon (Albrechtsen et al., 1991)
   1942..2013    +  misc_feature   3' β-globin insulator: insulator downstream of the human β-globin locus (Farrell et al., 2002)
   2239..2827    -  rep_origin     ori: high-copy-number ColE1/pMB1/pBR322/pUC origin of replication
   2999..3063    -  CDS            bla(M) (fragment): β-lactamase lacking the signal sequence; bla(M); allows cytosolic expression of β-lactamase
   3327..4536    +  promoter       UbC promoter: human ubiquitin C promoter
   4540..5137    +  CDS            PuroR (fragment): puromycin N-acetyltransferase; pac from Streptomyces; confers resistance to puromycin
   5166..5214    +  polyA_signal   poly(A) signal: synthetic polyadenylation signal
   5480..6340    +  CDS            AmpR: β-lactamase; bla; confers resistance to ampicillin, carbenicillin, and related antibiotics
   6353..6489    +  terminator     rrnG terminator: transcription terminator from the E. coli ribosomal RNA rrnG operon (Albrechtsen et al., 1991)
   6641..6712    +  misc_feature   5' β-globin insulator: insulator upstream of the human β-globin locus (Farrell et al., 2002)
   6717..6763    -  terminator     T7 terminator: transcription terminator for bacteriophage T7 RNA polymerase
   6781..5       -  polyA_signal   poly(A) signal (across the origin): synthetic polyadenylation signal
