[The description below was written by a language model from this plasmid's Addgene catalogue record and pLannotate feature annotations shown in this document.]
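Description:
pGBW-m4133715 is a mammalian expression plasmid built on the pTwist_CMV_Puro_6 backbone for producing the SARS-CoV-2 membrane (M) glycoprotein in cultured mammalian cells. The sequenced plasmid is about 6.8 kb and is propagated in E. coli at high copy from a ColE1/pUC-type origin under ampicillin selection conferred by a full-length β-lactamase gene. Bacterial rrnG and T7 terminators, together with short 5' and 3' β-globin insulator elements, flank the functional units and presumably help isolate them from read-through transcription.

The payload is the wild-type M open reading frame, annotated as matching the SARS-CoV-2 M protein, a viral envelope component central to virion morphogenesis and assembly through its interactions with other viral proteins. It sits downstream of the human cytomegalovirus immediate early enhancer and promoter and is followed by an SV40 polyadenylation signal. The catalogue entry lists a backbone-encoded C-terminal tag consisting of a TEV protease cleavage site and a V5 epitope, which would allow detection or immunoprecipitation of the protein and optional removal of the tag. These tag elements are not individually called in the feature table, though there is unannotated space between the end of the M coding sequence and the polyadenylation signal where they could lie.

A separate cassette drives puromycin N-acetyltransferase from the human ubiquitin C promoter with a synthetic poly(A) signal, permitting puromycin selection of transfected cells and derivation of stable lines. The construct is suited to transient or stable expression of tagged M protein, for example for localisation or interaction studies, although the record states only that it is for mammalian expression.
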