Addgene plasmid #152166: pGBW-m4133715
Purpose: Mammalian expression plasmid for SARS-CoV-2 M (membrane)
Depositing lab: Ginkgo Bioworks & Benjie Chen. Depositing organization: Ginkgo Bioworks.
Backbone
  Vector backbone: pTwist_CMV_Puro_6
  Backbone size w/o insert (bp): 6080
  Vector type: Mammalian Expression
  Selectable markers: Puromycin
Growth in bacteria
  Bacterial resistance: Ampicillin, 100 μg/mL
  Growth temperature: 37°C
  Growth strain: DH5alpha
  Copy number: High Copy
Gene/Insert
  Gene/Insert name: SARS-CoV-2 M (membrane) (alt names: membrane glycoprotein; M protein)
  Species: Severe acute respiratory syndrome coronavirus 2
  Insert size (bp): 662
  Mutation: wt
  Entrez Gene: M (a.k.a. GU280_gp05)
  Promoter: CMV
  Tag / fusion protein: Cleavable TEV;V5 (C terminal on backbone)
  Cloning method: Unknown
Resource information
  A portion of this plasmid was derived from a plasmid made by: GinkgoBioworks
Depositor comments: NCBI reference sequence: YP_009724393.1
How to cite: pGBW-m4133715 was a gift from Ginkgo Bioworks & Benjie Chen (Addgene plasmid # 152166 ; http://n2t.net/addgene:152166 ; RRID:Addgene_152166)
